Addgene plasmid #236854: NanoBRET Assay Vector, NanoLuc-NRAS(Q61K)
Purpose: Express NanoLuc(R)-NRAS(Q61K) in Mammalian Cells under a CMV promoter
Depositing lab: Promega Corporation.
Backbone
  Vector backbone: pFN224C NanoLuc(R) CMV-Neo BiBRET-Balanced Vector and pFC221K HaloTag(R) CMV-Blast BiBRET Vector
  Vector type: Mammalian Expression
  Selectable markers: Neomycin (select with G418)
Growth in bacteria
  Bacterial resistance: Chloramphenicol, 25 μg/mL
  Growth temperature: 37°C
  Growth strain: DH5alpha
  Copy number: High Copy
Gene/Insert
  Gene/Insert name: NRAS
  Species: H. sapiens (human)
  Mutation: Q61K
  Entrez Gene: NRAS (a.k.a. ALPS4, CMNS, KRAS, N-ras, NCMS, NRAS1, NS6)
  Promoter: CMV
  Tag / fusion protein: NanoLuc (R) (N terminal on backbone); HaloTag (R) (C terminal on backbone)
  Cloning method: Other
Terms and licenses: Academic/Nonprofit Terms; Industry Terms
How to cite: NanoBRET Assay Vector, NanoLuc-NRAS(Q61K) was a gift from Promega Corporation (Addgene plasmid # 236854 ; http://n2t.net/addgene:236854 ; RRID:Addgene_236854)
