[The description below was written by a language model from this plasmid's Addgene catalogue record and pLannotate feature annotations shown in this document.]
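Description:
NanoBRET Assay Vector, NanoLuc-NRAS(Q61K) is a roughly 6.1 kb mammalian expression plasmid that produces human NRAS carrying the oncogenic Q61K substitution, fused at its N terminus to NanoLuc luciferase. It is propagated in E. coli from a high-copy ColE1/pUC-type origin and selected with chloramphenicol. The cat gene sits just downstream of a synthetic bacterial EM7 promoter. For selection in mammalian cells, a neomycin phosphotransferase gene (G418 resistance) follows an EF-1α core promoter with intron A sequences and ends in a synthetic poly(A) signal.

In the payload cassette, the human codon-optimised Nluc reading frame lies directly upstream of the NRAS coding sequence on the same strand, followed by a residual multiple cloning site fragment and an SV40 polyadenylation region. The catalogue gives CMV as the promoter. The annotation shows a minimal CMV promoter fragment and an SP6 phage promoter immediately upstream of Nluc, adjacent to a CMV enhancer and a larger CMV promoter fragment annotated in the opposite orientation. The SP6 site could in principle support in vitro transcription.

The catalogue entry names two parental backbones and lists a C-terminal HaloTag, but the feature table for the full sequence contains no HaloTag coding region or blasticidin marker. The sequenced plasmid therefore appears to carry only the NanoLuc donor fusion.

The construct name indicates use in NanoBRET (bioluminescence resonance energy transfer) assays, where the NanoLuc-tagged protein is the luminescent energy donor and a fluorescent partner or tracer is the acceptor. The record does not specify a particular assay format or binding partner.
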