Features (pLannotate 1.2.2; 17 found; start..end, strand, type, name):
    621..1209    -  rep_origin     ori: high-copy-number ColE1/pMB1/pBR322/pUC origin of replication
   1335..1383    -  polyA_signal   poly(A) signal: synthetic polyadenylation signal
   1410..2201    -  CDS            neo: KKA2_KLEPN - Also known as kan, nptII. Experimental evidence at protein level: Swiss-Prot protein existence level 1. Resistance to kanamycin, neomycin, paromomycin, ribostamycin, butirosin and gentamicin B. From Klebsiella pneumoniae.
   2588..2791    -  intron         EF-1α intron A: truncated intron upstream of the start codon of human EF-1α
   3417..3526    -  intron         EF-1α intron A (fragment): intron upstream of the start codon of human EF-1α
   3527..3738    -  promoter       EF-1α core promoter: core promoter for human elongation factor EF-1α
   3774..3855    -  polyA_signal   SV40 poly(A) signal: SV40 polyadenylation signal
   3878..3961    -  CDS            large T antigen (fragment): large T antigen from SV40 (simian virus 40)
   4017..4049    -  misc_feature   MCS (fragment): pUC18/19 multiple cloning site
   4061..4627    -  CDS            NRAS: RASN_HUMAN - Also known as HRAS1. Experimental evidence at protein level: Swiss-Prot protein existence level 1. Ras proteins bind GDP/GTP and possess intrinsic GTPase activity. From Homo sapiens (Human).
   4649..5161    -  CDS            Nluc: NanoLuc® luciferase human codon-optimized
   5200..5218    -  promoter       SP6 promoter: promoter for bacteriophage SP6 RNA polymerase
   5244..5266    -  promoter       minimal CMV promoter (fragment): human cytomegalovirus (CMV) immediate early promoter
   5276..5641    +  enhancer       CMV enhancer: human cytomegalovirus immediate early enhancer
   5643..5830    +  promoter       CMV promoter (fragment): human cytomegalovirus (CMV) immediate early promoter
   5849..5896    +  promoter       EM7 promoter: synthetic bacterial promoter&nbsp
   5928..446     +  CDS            cat (across the origin): CAT_ECOLX - Experimental evidence at protein level: Swiss-Prot protein existence level 1. This enzyme is an effector of chloramphenicol resistance in bacteria. From Escherichia coli. This protein is used as a marker in many commonly used cloning vectors, such as pACYC184.
>Addgene plasmid #236854 | NanoBRET Assay Vector, NanoLuc-NRAS(Q61K) | addgene full sequence | sequence record 477412 | Addgene NGS Result
CGGAATTCCGTATGGCAATGAAAGACGGTGAGCTGGTGATATGGGATAGTGTTCACCCTTGTTACACCGT
TTTCCATGAGCAAACTGAAACGTTTTCATCGCTCTGGAGTGAATACCACGACGATTTCCGGCAGTTTCTA
CACATATATTCGCAAGATGTGGCGTGTTACGGTGAAAACCTGGCCTATTTCCCTAAAGGGTTTATTGAGA
ATATGTTTTTCGTCTCAGCCAATCCCTGGGTGAGTTTCACCAGTTTTGATTTAAACGTGGCCAATATGGA
CAACTTCTTCGCCCCCGTTTTCACTATGGGCAAATATTATACGCAAGGCGACAAGGTGCTGATGCCGCTG
GCGATTCAGGTTCATCATGCCGTCTGTGATGGCTTCCATGTCGGCAGAATGCTTAATGAATTACAACAGT
ACTGCGATGAGTGGCAGGGCGGGGCGTAAGCGGGACTCTGGGGTTCGAAATGACCGACCAAGCGACGCCC
AACCGGTATCAGCTCACTCAAAGGCGGTAATACGGTTATCCACAGAATCAGGGGATAACGCAGGAAAGAA
CATGTGAGCAAAAGGCCAGCAAAAGGCCAGGAACCGTAAAAAGGCCGCGTTGCTGGCGTTTTTCCATAGG
CTCCGCCCCCCTGACGAGCATCACAAAAATCGACGCTCAAGTCAGAGGTGGCGAAACCCGACAGGACTAT
AAAGATACCAGGCGTTTCCCCCTGGAAGCTCCCTCGTGCGCTCTCCTGTTCCGACCCTGCCGCTTACCGG
ATACCTGTCCGCCTTTCTCCCTTCGGGAAGCGTGGCGCTTTCTCATAGCTCACGCTGTAGGTATCTCAGT
TCGGTGTAGGTCGTTCGCTCCAAGCTGGGCTGTGTGCACGAACCCCCCGTTCAGCCCGACCGCTGCGCCT
TATCCGGTAACTATCGTCTTGAGTCCAACCCGGTAAGACACGACTTATCGCCACTGGCAGCAGCCACTGG
TAACAGGATTAGCAGAGCGAGGTATGTAGGCGGTGCTACAGAGTTCTTGAAGTGGTGGCCTAACTACGGC
TACACTAGAAGGACAGTATTTGGTATCTGCGCTCTGCTGAAGCCAGTTACCTTCGGAAAAAGAGTTGGTA
GCTCTTGATCCGGCAAACAAACCACCGCTGGTAGCGGTGGTTTTTTTGTTTGCAAGCAGCAGATTACGCG
CAGAAAAAAAGGATTTCAAGAAGATCCTTTGATCTTTTCTACGGGGTCTGACGCTCAGTGGAACGAAAAC
TCACGTTAAGGGATTTTGGTCATGAGATTATCAAAAAGGATCTTCACCTAGATCCTTTTATAGTCCGGAA
TCGTCACACAAAAAACCAACACACAGATGTAATGAAAATAAAGATATTTTATTGCGGCCATCGTGATGGC
TAGAGTTCAGAAGAACTCGTCAAGAAGGCGATAGAAGGCGATGCGCTGCGAATCGGGAGCGGCGATACCG
TAAAGCACGAGGAAGCGGTCAGCCCATTCGCCGCCAAGCTCTTCAGCAATATCACGGGTAGCCAACGCTA
TGTCCTGATAGCGGTCCGCCACACCCAGCCGGCCACAGTCGATGAATCCAGAAAAGCGGCCATTTTCCAC
CATGATATTCGGCAAGCAGGCATCGCCGTGGGTCACGACGAGATCCTCGCCGTCGGGCATGCGCGCCTTG
AGCCTGGCGAACAGTTCGGCTGGCGCGAGCCCCTGATGCTCTTCGTCCAGATCATCCTGATCGACAAGAC
CGGCTTCCATCCGAGTACGTGCTCGCTCGATGCGATGTTTCGCTTGGTGGTCGAATGGGCAGGTAGCCGG
ATCAAGCGTATGCAGCCGCCGCATTGCATCAGCCATGATGGATACTTTCTCGGCAGGAGCAAGGTGAGAT
GACAGGAGATCCTGCCCCGGCACTTCGCCCAATAGCAGCCAGTCCCTTCCCGCTTCAGTGACAACGTCGA
GCACAGCTGCGCAAGGAACGCCCGTCGTGGCCAGCCACGATAGCCGCGCTGCCTCGTCCTGCAGTTCATT
CAGGGCACCGGACAGGTCGGTCTTGACAAAAAGAACCGGGCGCCCCTGCGCTGACAGCCGGAACACGGCG
GCATCAGAGCAGCCGATTGTCTGTTGTGCCCAGTCATAGCCGAATAGCCTCTCCACCCAAGCGGCCGGAG
AACCTGCGTGCAATCCATCTTGTTCAATCATGGTGGCATCGATTCCCGGTCAACATCCAGTACACCTCCG
GCACACCGGCTTCCCCAAGGGCGCCACGCTCTCCCACCACAACATCCTCAACAACGGCTACTGGGTGGGC
CGCACGGTCGGCTACACGGAGCAGGACCGGGTGTGTCTGCCGGTGCCCTTCTACCACTGCTTCGGCATGG
TCATGGGCAACTTGGGCGCCACCTCCCACGCCGCCTGCATCGTCATCCCGGCCCCGTCCTTCGAGCCGGC
GGCGACGCTGGAGGCGGTGCAGCGGGAGAGGTGCACGTCCCTGTACGGCGTCCCCACGAAGCCGAATTCC
ACCACACTGGACTAGATGCATGCTCGACAGTGTGATGGATATCTGCAGAATTCGGCTTTCACGACACCTG
AAATGGAAGAAAAAAACTTTGAACCACTGTCTGAGGCTTGAGAATGAACCAAGATCCAAACTCAAAAAGG
GCAAATTCCAAGGAGAATTACATCAAGTGCCAAGCTGGCCTAACTTCAGTCTCCACCCACTCAGTGTGGG
GAAACTCCATCGCATAAAACCCCTCCCCCCAACCTAAAGACGACGTACTCCAAAAGCTCGAGAACTAATC
GAGGTGCCTGGACGGCGCCCGGTACTCCGTGGAGTCACATGAAGCGACGGCTGAGGACGGAAAGGCCCTT
TTCCTTTGTGTGGGTGACTCACCCGCCCGCTCTCCCGAGCGCCGCGTCCTCCATTTTGAGCTGCCTGCAG
CAGGGCCGGGAAGCGGCCATCTTTCCGCTCACGCAACTGGTGCCGACCGGGCCAGCCTTGCCGCCCAGGG
CGGGGCGATACACGGCGGCGCGAGGCCAGGCACCAGAGCAGGCCGGCCAGCTTGAGACTACCCCCGTCCG
ATTCTCGGTGGCCGCGCTCGCAGGCCCCGCCTCGCCGAACATGTGCGCTGGGACGCACGGGCCCCGTCGC
CGCCCGCGGCCCCAAAAACCGAAATACCAGTGTGCAGATCTTGGCCCGCATTTACAAGACTATCTTGCCA
GAAAAAAAGCGTCGCAGCAGGTCATCAAAAATTTTAAATGGCTAGAGACTTATCGAAAGCAGCGAGACAG
GCGCGAAGGTGCCACCAGATTCGCACGCGGCGGCCCCAGCGCCCAGGCCAGGCCTCAACTCAAGCACGAG
GCGAAGGGGCTCCTTAAGCGCAAGGCCTCGAACTCTCCCACCCACTTCCAACCCGAAGCTCGGGATCAAG
AATCACGTACTGCAGCCAGGTGGAAGTAATTCAAGGCACGCAAGGGCCATAACCCGTAAAGAGGCCAGGC
CCGCGGGAACCACACACGGCACTTACCTGTGTTCTGGCGGCAAACCCGTTGCGAAAAAGAACGTTCACGG
CGACTACTGCACTTATATACGGTTCTCCCCCACCCTCGGGAAAAAGGCGGAGCCAGTACACGACATCACT
TTCCCAGTTTACCCCGCGCCACCTTCTCTAGGCACCGGTTCAATTGCCGACCCCTCCCCCCAACTTCTCG
GGGACTGTGGGCGATGTGCGCTCTGCCCACTGACGGGCACCGGAGCCAAGACGCGTGACGTCGGCAGTGA
AAAAAATGCTTTATTTGTGAAATTTGTGATGCTATTGCTTTATTTGTAACCATTATAAGCTGCAATAAAC
AAGTTAACAACAACAATTGCATTCATTTTATGTTTCAGGTTCAGGGGGAGGTGTGGGAGGTTTTTTAAAG
CAAGTAAAACCTCTACAAATGTGGTATGGCTGATTATGATCCGCGGCCGCAATACGTCGACGTTATCAGC
TGACTTCGTACGAGAGCCTAGGTGTTTCTAGAGGATCCCCGGGTACCGAGCCCGAATTCGTTTAAACTTA
CATCACCACACATGGCAATCCCATACAACCCTGAGTCCCATCATCACTGCTGTTGAGTTTTTTCATTCGG
TACTGGCGTATTTCTCTTACCAGTGTGTAAAAAGCATCTTCAACACCCTGTCTGGTCTTGGCTGAGGTTT
CAATGAATGGAATCCCGTAACTCTTGGCCAGTTCGTGGGCTTGTTTTGTATCAACTGTCCTTGTTGGCAA
ATCACACTTGTTTCCCACTAGCACCATAGGTACATCATCCGAGTCTTTTACTCGCTTAATCTGCTCCCTG
TAGAGGTTAATATCCGCAAATGACTTGCTATTATTGATGGCAAATACACAGAGGAAGCCTTCGCCTGTCC
TCATGTATTGGTCTCTCATGGCACTGTACTCTTCTTTTCCAGCTGTATCCAGTATGTCCAACAAACAGGT
TTCACCATCTATAACCACTTGTTTTCTGTAAGAATCCTCTATGGTGGGATCATATTCATCTACAAAGTGG
TTCTGGATTAGCTGGATTGTCAGTGCGCTTTTCCCAACACCACCTGCTCCAACCACCACCAGTTTGTACT
CAGTCATGGCGATCGCGCCGCTCGAGCCCGCCAGAATGCGTTCGCACAGCCGCCAGCCGGTCACTCCGTT
GATGGTTACTCGGAACAGCAGGGAGCCGTCGGGGTTGATCAGGCGCTCGTCGATAATTTTGTTGCCGTTC
CACAGGGTCCCTGTTACAGTGATCTTTTTGCCGTCGAACACGGCGATGCCTTCATACGGCCGTCCGAAAT
AGTCGATCATGTTCGGCGTAACCCCGTCGATTACCAGTGTGCCATAGTGCAGGATCACCTTAAAGTGATG
ATCATCCACAGGGTACACCACCTTAAAAATTTTTTCGATCTGGCCCATTTGGTCGCCGCTCAGACCTTCA
TACGGGATGATGACATGGATGTCGATCTTCAGCCCATTTTCACCGCTCAGGACAATCCTTTGGATCGGAG
TTACGGACACCCCGAGATTCTGAAACAAACTGGACACACCTCCCTGTTCAAGGACTTGGTCCAGGTTGTA
GCCGGCTGTCTGTCGCCAGTCCCCAACGAAATCTTCGAGTGTGAAGACCATGGTGAGCGCTAGCTGCAAA
AAGAACAAGTAGCTTGTATTCTATAGTGTCACCTAAATGGGCGATCTGACGGTTCACTAAACCAGCTCTG
CTTATATAGGCCTCCCTGGCGCGCCACTAGTTATTAATAGTAATCAATTACGGGGTCATTAGTTCATAGC
CCATATATGGAGTTCCGCGTTACATAACTTACGGTAAATGGCCCGCCTGGCTGACCGCCCAACGACCCCC
GCCCATTGACGTCAATAATGACGTATGTTCCCATAGTAACGCCAATAGGGACTTTCCATTGACGTCAATG
GGTGGAGTATTTACGGTAAACTGCCCACTTGGCAGTACATCAAGTGTATCATATGCCAAGTCCGCCCCCT
ATTGACGTCAATGACGGTAAATGGCCCGCCTGGCATTATGCCCAGTACATGACCTTACGGGACTTTCCTA
CTTGGCAGTACATCTACGTATTAGTCATCGCTATTACCATGGTGATGCGGTTTTGGCAGTACACCAATGG
GCGTGGATAGCGGTTTGACTCACGGGGATTTCCAAGTCTCCACCCCATTGACGTCAATGGGAGTTTGTTT
TGGCACCAAAATCAACGGGACTTTCCAAAATGTCGTAATAACCCCGCCCCGTTGACGCAAATGGGCGGTA
GGCGTGTACGGTGGGAGGTCAAATCGAATTCTAATACTGTTGACAATTAATCATCGGCATAGTATATCGG
CATAGTATAATACGACAAGGTGAGGAACTAAACCCAGGAGGCAGATCATGGAGAAAAAAATCACTGGATA
TACCACCGTTGATATATCCCAATGGCATCGTAAAGAACATTTTGAGGCATTTCAGTCAGTTGCTCAATGT
ACCTATAACCAGACCGTTCAGCTGGATATTACGGCCTTTTTAAAGACCGTAAAGAAAAATAAGCACAAGT
TTTATCCGGCCTTTATTCACATTCTTGCCCGCCTGATGAATGCTCATC
